Addgene plasmid #144462: TFORF2986
Purpose: Lentiviral vector for overexpressing transcription factor ORFs with unique 24-bp barcodes. Barcodes facilitate identification of transcription factors in pooled screens.
Depositing lab: Feng Zhang. Depositing organization: Broad Institute. Publication: A transcription factor atlas of directed differentiation. Joung J, Ma S, Tay T, Geiger-Schuller KR, Kirchgatterer PC, Verdine VK, Guo B, Arias-Garcia MA, Allen WE, Singh A, Kuksenko O, Abudayyeh OO, Gootenberg JS, Fu Z, Macrae RK, Buenrostro JD, Regev A, Zhang F. Cell. 2023 Jan 5;186(1):209-229.e26. doi: 10.1016/j.cell.2022.11.026. PubMed 36608654.
Backbone
  Vector backbone: pLX_TRC317
  Backbone manufacturer: Broad Institute Genetic Perturbation Platform
  Backbone size w/o insert (bp): 8264
  Vector type: Mammalian Expression, Lentiviral
  Selectable markers: Puromycin
Growth in bacteria
  Bacterial resistance: Ampicillin, 100 μg/mL
  Growth temperature: 37°C
  Growth strain: NEB Stable
  Copy number: High Copy
Gene/Insert
  Gene/Insert name: MECP2
  Species: H. sapiens (human)
  Insert size (bp): 1664
  Entrez Gene: MECP2 (a.k.a. AUTSX3, MRX16, MRX79, MRXS13, MRXSL, PPMX, RS, RTS, RTT)
  Promoter: EF1a
  Tag / fusion protein: V5 (C terminal on insert)
  Cloning method: Gateway Cloning
  Sequencing primers: 5′ GGGTGGAGACTGAAGTTAGGCCAG; 3′ CACATAGCGTAAAAGGAGCAACATAG
Resource information
  A portion of this plasmid was derived from a plasmid made by: Broad Institute Genetic Perturbation Platform
Terms and licenses: Academic/Nonprofit Terms; Industry Terms: Not Available to Industry
Depositor comments: NM_004992.3 Please test multiple small colonies in case of plasmid recombination. To make this collection available in a timely manner, a portion of this collection was not fully sequenced by Addgene. If an Addgene verified full plasmid sequence is not available, please contact us prior to placing an order to request the full sequence.
How to cite: TFORF2986 was a gift from Feng Zhang (Addgene plasmid # 144462 ; http://n2t.net/addgene:144462 ; RRID:Addgene_144462)
