[The description below was written by a language model from this plasmid's Addgene catalogue record and pLannotate feature annotations shown in this document.]
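Description:
TFORF2986 is a lentiviral mammalian expression plasmid built on the pLX_TRC317 backbone. It carries the human MECP2 open reading frame as one member of a barcoded transcription factor ORF collection. In bacteria it is maintained through a high-copy ColE1/pUC-type origin with ampicillin resistance (AmpR), and an f1 origin and residual lac/T7/T3 cloning-vector elements are also present. The depositor notes that the plasmid can recombine. The sequenced record is about 9.9 kb, consistent with the stated backbone and insert sizes.

The viral portion has a third-generation, self-inactivating layout. An RSV promoter drives a truncated HIV-1 5' LTR, followed by the Ψ packaging signal with a gag fragment, the RRE for Rev-dependent export of the genomic RNA, a cPPT/CTS, and a ΔU3 3' LTR with a downstream SV40 polyadenylation signal. Within the provirus, an SV40 promoter drives a puromycin N-acetyltransferase gene for selection of transduced cells. Downstream, a separate EF-1α promoter drives MECP2, which encodes a methyl-CpG-binding chromosomal protein involved in transcriptional repression. The ORF was inserted by Gateway cloning and is flanked by attB1 and attB2 sites, with a V5 epitope tag following attB2 at the C terminus. A WPRE downstream enhances transcript expression.

According to the record, each construct in the collection carries a unique 24-bp barcode that allows the overexpressed factor to be identified in pooled screens. The barcode is not annotated in the feature table, so its position is not stated. A short U6 promoter fragment annotated between the V5 tag and the WPRE has no function described in the record. The vector is intended for stable MECP2 overexpression, individually or in pooled screens such as the directed-differentiation studies for which the library was made.
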