Features (pLannotate 1.2.2; 34 found; start..end, strand, type, name):
      5..231     +  promoter       RSV promoter: Rous sarcoma virus enhancer/promoter
    232..412     +  LTR            5' LTR (truncated): truncated 5' long terminal repeat (LTR) from HIV-1
    459..584     +  misc_feature   HIV-1 Ψ: packaging signal of human immunodeficiency virus type 1
    568..931     +  CDS            HIV-1 gag (fragment): gag protein from human immunodeficiency virus 1; gag
   1077..1310    +  misc_feature   RRE: The Rev response element (RRE) of HIV-1 allows for Rev-dependent mRNA export from the nucleus to the cytoplasm.
   1687..1713    +  CDS            Rev (fragment): human immunodeficiency virus 1 (HIV-1) Rev protein; rev; enhances nuclear export of unspliced and incompletely spliced viral mRNAs
   1720..1743    +  promoter       SV40 promoter (fragment): SV40 early promoter
   1744..1815    +  promoter       SV40 promoter (fragment): SV40 enhancer and early promoter
   1839..1974    +  rep_origin     SV40 ori: SV40 origin of replication
   2020..2616    +  CDS            PuroR (fragment): puromycin N-acetyltransferase; pac from Streptomyces; confers resistance to puromycin
   2665..2782    +  misc_feature   cPPT/CTS: central polypurine tract and central termination sequence of HIV-1
   2847..2913    +  CDS            small t antigen (fragment): SV40 (simian virus 40) small t antigen
   2920..4098    +  promoter       EF-1α promoter: strong constitutive promoter for human elongation factor EF-1α
   4119..4136    +  protein_bind   attB1 (fragment): mutant version of attB; core recombination site for the Gateway® BP reaction BP Clonase™
   4142..5599    +  CDS            MECP2: MECP2_HUMAN - Experimental evidence at protein level: Swiss-Prot protein existence level 1. Chromosomal protein that binds to methylated DNA. It can bind specifically to a single methyl-CpG pair. It is not influenced by sequences flanking the methyl-CpGs. Mediates transcriptional repression through interaction with histone deacetylase and the corepressor SIN3A. Binds both 5-methylcytosine (5mC) and 5-hydroxymethylcytosine (5hmC)- containing DNA, with a preference for 5-methylcytosine (5mC). From Homo sapiens (Human).
   5602..5625    -  protein_bind   attB2: mutant version of attB; recombination site for the Gateway® BP reaction BP Clonase™
   5633..5674    +  CDS            V5 tag: epitope tag from simian virus 5
   5690..5743    +  promoter       U6 promoter (fragment): RNA polymerase III promoter for human U6 snRNA
   5785..6373    +  misc_feature   WPRE: woodchuck hepatitis virus posttranscriptional regulatory element
   6424..6443    +  misc_feature   cPPT/CTS (fragment): central polypurine tract and central termination sequence of HIV-1
   6445..6678    +  LTR            3' LTR (ΔU3): self-inactivating 3' long terminal repeat (LTR) from HIV-1
   6756..6877    +  polyA_signal   SV40 poly(A) signal: SV40 polyadenylation signal
   6917..7052    +  rep_origin     SV40 ori: SV40 origin of replication
   7073..7091    -  promoter       T7 promoter: promoter for bacteriophage T7 RNA polymerase
   7099..7254    +  CDS            lacZα (fragment): LacZα fragment of β-galactosidase; lacZ fragment
   7259..7687    +  rep_origin     f1 ori (sequence partly withheld): f1 bacteriophage origin of replication; arrow indicates direction of (+) strand synthesis
   7740..7844    +  promoter       AmpR promoter: bla
   7845..8705    +  CDS            AmpR: β-lactamase; bla; confers resistance to ampicillin, carbenicillin, and related antibiotics
   8876..9464    +  rep_origin     ori: high-copy-number ColE1/pMB1/pBR322/pUC origin of replication
   9647..9739    +  CDS            lacI (fragment): lac repressor; lacI; The lac repressor binds to the lac operator to inhibit transcription in E. coli. This inhibition can be relieved by adding lactose or isopropyl-β-D-thiogalactopyranoside (IPTG).
   9752..9773    +  protein_bind   CAP binding site: CAP binding activates transcription in the presence of cAMP. E. coli catabolite activator protein
   9788..9818    +  promoter       lac promoter: promoter for the E. coli lac operon
   9826..9842    +  protein_bind   lac operator: The lac repressor binds to the lac operator to inhibit transcription in E. coli. This inhibition can be relieved by adding lactose or isopropyl-β-D-thiogalactopyranoside (IPTG). lac repressor encoded by lacI
   9887..9905    +  promoter       T3 promoter: promoter for bacteriophage T3 RNA polymerase
>Addgene plasmid #144462 | TFORF2986 | addgene full sequence | sequence record 407343 | Addgene NGS Result
TTAATGTAGTCTTATGCAATACTCTTGTAGTCTTGCAACATGGTAACGATGAGTTAGCAACATGCCTTAC
AAGGAGAGAAAAAGCACCGTGCATGCCGATTGGTGGAAGTAAGGTGGTACGATCGTGCCTTATTAGGAAG
GCAACAGACGGGTCTGACATGGATTGGACGAACCACTGAATTGCCGCATTGCAGAGATATTGTATTTAAG
TGCCTAGCTCGATACATAAACGGGTCTCTCTGGTTAGACCAGATCTGAGCCTGGGAGCTCTCTGGCTAAC
TAGGGAACCCACTGCTTAAGCCTCAATAAAGCTTGCCTTGAGTGCTTCAAGTAGTGTGTGCCCGTCTGTT
GTGTGACTCTGGTAACTAGAGATCCCTCAGACCCTTTTAGTCAGTGTGGAAAATCTCTAGCAGTGGCGCC
CGAACAGGGACTTGAAAGCGAAAGGGAAACCAGAGGAGCTCTCTCGACGCAGGACTCGGCTTGCTGAAGC
GCGCACGGCAAGAGGCGAGGGGCGGCGACTGGTGAGTACGCCAAAAATTTTGACTAGCGGAGGCTAGAAG
GAGAGAGATGGGTGCGAGAGCGTCAGTATTAAGCGGGGGAGAATTAGATCGCGATGGGAAAAAATTCGGT
TAAGGCCAGGGGGAAAGAAAAAATATAAATTAAAACATATAGTATGGGCAAGCAGGGAGCTAGAACGATT
CGCAGTTAATCCTGGCCTGTTAGAAACATCAGAAGGCTGTAGACAAATACTGGGACAGCTACAACCATCC
CTTCAGACAGGATCAGAAGAACTTAGATCATTATATAATACAGTAGCAACCCTCTATTGTGTGCATCAAA
GGATAGAGATAAAAGACACCAAGGAAGCTTTAGACAAGATAGAGGAAGAGCAAAACAAAAGTAAGACCAC
CGCACAGCAAGCGGCCGCTGATCTTCAGACCTGGAGGAGGAGATATGAGGGACAATTGGAGAAGTGAATT
ATATAAATATAAAGTAGTAAAAATTGAACCATTAGGAGTAGCACCCACCAAGGCAAAGAGAAGAGTGGTG
CAGAGAGAAAAAAGAGCAGTGGGAATAGGAGCTTTGTTCCTTGGGTTCTTGGGAGCAGCAGGAAGCACTA
TGGGCGCAGCGTCAATGACGCTGACGGTACAGGCCAGACAATTATTGTCTGGTATAGTGCAGCAGCAGAA
CAATTTGCTGAGGGCTATTGAGGCGCAACAGCATCTGTTGCAACTCACAGTCTGGGGCATCAAGCAGCTC
CAGGCAAGAATCCTGGCTGTGGAAAGATACCTAAAGGATCAACAGCTCCTGGGGATTTGGGGTTGCTCTG
GAAAACTCATTTGCACCACTGCTGTGCCTTGGAATGCTAGTTGGAGTAATAAATCTCTGGAACAGATTTG
GAATCACACGACCTGGATGGAGTGGGACAGAGAAATTAACAATTACACAAGCTTAATACACTCCTTAATT
GAAGAATCGCAAAACCAGCAAGAAAAGAATGAACAAGAATTATTGGAATTAGATAAATGGGCAAGTTTGT
GGAATTGGTTTAACATAACAAATTGGCTGTGGTATATAAAATTATTCATAATGATAGTAGGAGGCTTGGT
AGGTTTAAGAATAGTTTTTGCTGTACTTTCTATAGTGAATAGAGTTAGGCAGGGATATTCACCATTATCG
TTTCAGACCCACCTCCCAACCCCGAGGGGACCCATGCATTGCATCTCAATTAGTCAGCAACCAGGTGTGG
AAAGTCCCCAGGCTCCCCAGCAGGCAGAAGTATGCAAAGCATGCGTCTCAATTAGTCAGCAACCATAGTC
CCGCCCCTAACTCCGCCCATCCCGCCCCTAACTCCGCCCAGTTCCGCCCATTCTCCGCCCCATGGCTGAC
TAATTTTTTTTATTTATGCAGAGGCCGAGGCCGCCTCGGCCTCTGAGCTATTCCAGAAGTAGTGAGGAGG
CTTTTTTGGAGGCCTAGGCTTTTGCAAAAAGCTTTCTAGAGGTACCACCGGAGCTTACCATGACCGAGTA
CAAGCCCACGGTGCGCCTCGCCACCCGCGACGACGTCCCCAGGGCCGTACGCACCCTCGCCGCCGCGTTC
GCCGACTACCCCGCCACGCGCCACACCGTCGATCCGGACCGCCACATCGAGCGGGTCACCGAGCTGCAAG
AACTCTTCCTCACGCGCGTCGGGCTCGACATCGGCAAGGTGTGGGTCGCGGACGACGGCGCCGCCGTGGC
GGTCTGGACCACGCCGGAGAGCGTCGAAGCGGGGGCGGTGTTCGCCGAGATCGGCCCGCGCATGGCCGAG
TTGAGCGGTTCCCGGCTGGCCGCGCAGCAACAGATGGAAGGCCTCCTGGCGCCGCACCGGCCCAAGGAGC
CCGCGTGGTTCCTGGCCACCGTCGGCGTCTCGCCCGACCACCAGGGCAAGGGTCTGGGCAGCGCCGTCGT
GCTCCCCGGAGTGGAGGCGGCCGAGCGCGCCGGGGTGCCCGCCTTCCTGGAGACCTCCGCGCCCCGCAAC
CTCCCCTTCTACGAGCGGCTCGGCTTCACCGTCACCGCCGACGTCGAGGTGCCCGAAGGACCGCGCACCT
GGTGCATGACCCGCAAGCCCGGTGCCAGTTAACGAATTCTAGATCTTGAGACAAATGGCAGTATTCATCC
ACAATTTTAAAAGAAAAGGGGGGATTGGGGGGTACAGTGCAGGGGAAAGAATAGTAGACATAATAGCAAC
AGACATACAAACTAAAGAATTACAAAAACAAATTACAAAAATTCAAAATTTTCGGGTTTATTACAGGGAC
AGCAGAGATCCACTTTGGCGCCGGCTCGAGGCCTGCAGGTGCAAAGATGGATAAAGTTTTAAACAGAGAG
GAATCTTTGCAGCTAATGGACCTTCTAGGTCTTGAAAGGAGTGGGAATTGGCTCCGGTGCCCGTCAGTGG
GCAGAGCGCACATCGCCCACAGTCCCCGAGAAGTTGGGGGGAGGGGTCGGCAATTGAACCGGTGCCTAGA
GAAGGTGGCGCGGGGTAAACTGGGAAAGTGATGTCGTGTACTGGCTCCGCCTTTTTCCCGAGGGTGGGGG
AGAACCGTATATAAGTGCAGTAGTCGCCGTGAACGTTCTTTTTCGCAACGGGTTTGCCGCCAGAACACAG
GTAAGTGCCGTGTGTGGTTCCCGCGGGCCTGGCCTCTTTACGGGTTATGGCCCTTGCGTGCCTTGAATTA
CTTCCACCTGGCTGCAGTACGTGATTCTTGATCCCGAGCTTCGGGTTGGAAGTGGGTGGGAGAGTTCGAG
GCCTTGCGCTTAAGGAGCCCCTTCGCCTCGTGCTTGAGTTGAGGCCTGGCCTGGGCGCTGGGGCCGCCGC
GTGCGAATCTGGTGGCACCTTCGCGCCTGTCTCGCTGCTTTCGATAAGTCTCTAGCCATTTAAAATTTTT
GATGACCTGCTGCGACGCTTTTTTTCTGGCAAGATAGTCTTGTAAATGCGGGCCAAGATCTGCACACTGG
TATTTCGGTTTTTGGGGCCGCGGGCGGCGACGGGGCCCGTGCGTCCCAGCGCACATGTTCGGCGAGGCGG
GGCCTGCGAGCGCGGCCACCGAGAATCGGACGGGGGTAGTCTCAAGCTGGCCGGCCTGCTCTGGTGCCTG
GCCTCGCGCCGCCGTGTATCGCCCCGCCCTGGGCGGCAAGGCTGGCCCGGTCGGCACCAGTTGCGTGAGC
GGAAAGATGGCCGCTTCCCGGCCCTGCTGCAGGGAGCTCAAAATGGAGGACGCGGCGCTCGGGAGAGCGG
GCGGGTGAGTCACCCACACAAAGGAAAAGGGCCTTTCCGTCCTCAGCCGTCGCTTCATGTGACTCCACGG
AGTACCGGGCGCCGTCCAGGCACCTCGATTAGTTCTCGAGCTTTTGGAGTACGTCGTCTTTAGGTTGGGG
GGAGGGGTTTTATGCGATGGAGTTTCCCCACACTGAGTGGGTGGAGACTGAAGTTAGGCCAGCTTGGCAC
TTGATGTAATTCTCCTTGGAATTTGCCCTTTTTGAGTTTGGATCTTGGTTCATTCTCAAGCCTCAGACAG
TGGTTCAAAGTTTTTTTCTTCCATTTCAGGTGTCGTGAGGCTAGCATCGATTGATCAACAAGTTTGTACA
AAAAAGTTGGCATGGTAGCTGGGATGTTAGGGCTCAGGGAAGAAAAGTCAGAAGACCAGGACCTCCAGGG
CCTCAAGGACAAACCCCTCAAGTTTAAAAAGGTGAAGAAAGATAAGAAAGAAGAGAAAGAGGGCAAGCAT
GAGCCCGTGCAGCCATCAGCCCACCACTCTGCTGAGCCCGCAGAGGCAGGCAAAGCAGAGACATCAGAAG
GGTCAGGCTCCGCCCCGGCTGTGCCGGAAGCTTCTGCCTCCCCCAAACAGCGGCGCTCCATCATCCGTGA
CCGGGGACCCATGTATGATGACCCCACCCTGCCTGAAGGCTGGACACGGAAGCTTAAGCAAAGGAAATCT
GGCCGCTCTGCTGGGAAGTATGATGTGTATTTGATCAATCCCCAGGGAAAAGCCTTTCGCTCTAAAGTGG
AGTTGATTGCGTACTTCGAAAAGGTAGGCGACACATCCCTGGACCCTAATGATTTTGACTTCACGGTAAC
TGGGAGAGGGAGCCCCTCCCGGCGAGAGCAGAAACCACCTAAGAAGCCCAAATCTCCCAAAGCTCCAGGA
ACTGGCAGAGGCCGGGGACGCCCCAAAGGGAGCGGCACCACGAGACCCAAGGCGGCCACGTCAGAGGGTG
TGCAGGTGAAAAGGGTCCTGGAGAAAAGTCCTGGGAAGCTCCTTGTCAAGATGCCTTTTCAAACTTCGCC
AGGGGGCAAGGCTGAGGGGGGTGGGGCCACCACATCCACCCAGGTCATGGTGATCAAACGCCCCGGCAGG
AAGCGAAAAGCTGAGGCCGACCCTCAGGCCATTCCCAAGAAACGGGGCCGAAAGCCGGGGAGTGTGGTGG
CAGCCGCTGCCGCCGAGGCCAAAAAGAAAGCCGTGAAGGAGTCTTCTATCCGATCTGTGCAGGAGACCGT
ACTCCCCATCAAGAAGCGCAAGACCCGGGAGACGGTCAGCATCGAGGTCAAGGAAGTGGTGAAGCCCCTG
CTGGTGTCCACCCTCGGTGAGAAGAGCGGGAAAGGACTGAAGACCTGTAAGAGCCCTGGGCGGAAAAGCA
AGGAGAGCAGCCCCAAGGGGCGCAGCAGCAGCGCCTCCTCACCCCCCAAGAAGGAGCACCACCACCATCA
CCACCACTCAGAGTCCCCAAAGGCCCCCGTGCCACTGCTCCCACCCCTGCCCCCACCTCCACCTGAGCCC
GAGAGCTCCGAGGACCCCACCAGCCCCCCTGAGCCCCAGGACTTGAGCAGCAGCGTCTGCAAAGAGGAGA
AGATGCCCAGAGGAGGCTCACTGGAGAGCGACGGCTGCCCCAAGGAGCCAGCTAAGACTCAGCCCGCGGT
TGCCACCGCCGCCACGGCCGCAGAAAAGTACAAACACCGAGGGGAGGGAGAGCGCAAAGACATTGTTTCA
TCCTCCATGCCAAGGCCAAACAGAGAGGAGCCTGTGGACAGCCGGACGCCCGTGACCGAGAGAGTTAGCT
GCCCAACTTTCTTGTACAAAGTGGTTGATATCGGTAAGCCTATCCCTAACCCTCTCCTCGGTCTCGATTC
TACGTAGTAATGAACTAGTCCGTAACTTGAAAGTATTTCGATTTCTTGGCTTTATATATCTTGTGGAAAG
GACGATCGGACATATCGGTAGCCCTTAACACGCGTTAAGTCGACAATCAACCTCTGGATTACAAAATTTG
TGAAAGATTGACTGGTATTCTTAACTATGTTGCTCCTTTTACGCTATGTGGATACGCTGCTTTAATGCCT
TTGTATCATGCTATTGCTTCCCGTATGGCTTTCATTTTCTCCTCCTTGTATAAATCCTGGTTGCTGTCTC
TTTATGAGGAGTTGTGGCCCGTTGTCAGGCAACGTGGCGTGGTGTGCACTGTGTTTGCTGACGCAACCCC
CACTGGTTGGGGCATTGCCACCACCTGTCAGCTCCTTTCCGGGACTTTCGCTTTCCCCCTCCCTATTGCC
ACGGCGGAACTCATCGCCGCCTGCCTTGCCCGCTGCTGGACAGGGGCTCGGCTGTTGGGCACTGACAATT
CCGTGGTGTTGTCGGGGAAATCATCGTCCTTTCCTTGGCTGCTCGCCTGTGTTGCCACCTGGATTCTGCG
CGGGACGTCCTTCTGCTACGTCCCTTCGGCCCTCAATCCAGCGGACCTTCCTTCCCGCGGCCTGCTGCCG
GCTCTGCGGCCTCTTCCGCGTCTTCGCCTTCGCCCTCAGACGAGTCGGATCTCCCTTTGGGCCGCCTCCC
CGCGTCGACTTTAAGACCAATGACTTACAAGGCAGCTGTAGATCTTAGCCACTTTTTAAAAGAAAAGGGG
GGACTGGAAGGGCTAATTCACTCCCAACGAAGACAAGATCTGCTTTTTGCTTGTACTGGGTCTCTCTGGT
TAGACCAGATCTGAGCCTGGGAGCTCTCTGGCTAACTAGGGAACCCACTGCTTAAGCCTCAATAAAGCTT
GCCTTGAGTGCTTCAAGTAGTGTGTGCCCGTCTGTTGTGTGACTCTGGTAACTAGAGATCCCTCAGACCC
TTTTAGTCAGTGTGGAAAATCTCTAGCAGTACGTATAGTAGTTCATGTCATCTTATTATTCAGTATTTAT
AACTTGCAAAGAAATGAATATCAGAGAGTGAGAGGAACTTGTTTATTGCAGCTTATAATGGTTACAAATA
AAGCAATAGCATCACAAATTTCACAAATAAAGCATTTTTTTCACTGCATTCTAGTTGTGGTTTGTCCAAA
CTCATCAATGTATCTTATCATGTCTGGCTCTAGCTATCCCGCCCCTAACTCCGCCCATCCCGCCCCTAAC
TCCGCCCAGTTCCGCCCATTCTCCGCCCCATGGCTGACTAATTTTTTTTATTTATGCAGAGGCCGAGGCC
GCCTCGGCCTCTGAGCTATTCCAGAAGTAGTGAGGAGGCTTTTTTGGAGGCCTAGGGACGTACCCAATTC
GCCCTATAGTGAGTCGTATTACGCGCGCTCACTGGCCGTCGTTTTACAACGTCGTGACTGGGAAAACCCT
GGCGTTACCCAACTTAATCGCCTTGCAGCACATCCCCCTTTCGCCAGCTGGCGTAATAGCGAAGAGGCCC
GCACCGATCGCCCTTCCCAACAGTTGCGCAGCCTGAATGGCGAATGGG
[124 nt withheld, positions 7259-7382]
C
[91 nt withheld, positions 7384-7474]
A
[49 nt withheld, positions 7476-7524]
CCTTTGACGTTGGAGTCCACGTTCTTT
[37 nt withheld, positions 7552-7588]
ACCCTATCTCGGTCTATTCTTTTGATTTATAAGGGATTTTGCCGATTTCGGCCTATTGGTTAAAAAATGA
GCTGATTTAACAAAAATTTAACGCGAATTTTAACAAAATATTAACGCTTACAATTTAGGTGGCACTTTTC
GGGGAAATGTGCGCGGAACCCCTATTTGTTTATTTTTCTAAATACATTCAAATATGTATCCGCTCATGAG
ACAATAACCCTGATAAATGCTTCAATAATATTGAAAAAGGAAGAGTATGAGTATTCAACATTTCCGTGTC
GCCCTTATTCCCTTTTTTGCGGCATTTTGCCTTCCTGTTTTTGCTCACCCAGAAACGCTGGTGAAAGTAA
AAGATGCTGAAGATCAGTTGGGTGCACGAGTGGGTTACATCGAACTGGATCTCAACAGCGGTAAGATCCT
TGAGAGTTTTCGCCCCGAAGAACGTTTTCCAATGATGAGCACTTTTAAAGTTCTGCTATGTGGCGCGGTA
TTATCCCGTATTGACGCCGGGCAAGAGCAACTCGGTCGCCGCATACACTATTCTCAGAATGACTTGGTTG
AGTACTCACCAGTCACAGAAAAGCATCTTACGGATGGCATGACAGTAAGAGAATTATGCAGTGCTGCCAT
AACCATGAGTGATAACACTGCGGCCAACTTACTTCTGACAACGATCGGAGGACCGAAGGAGCTAACCGCT
TTTTTGCACAACATGGGGGATCATGTAACTCGCCTTGATCGTTGGGAACCGGAGCTGAATGAAGCCATAC
CAAACGACGAGCGTGACACCACGATGCCTGTAGCAATGGCAACAACGTTGCGCAAACTATTAACTGGCGA
ACTACTTACTCTAGCTTCCCGGCAACAATTAATAGACTGGATGGAGGCGGATAAAGTTGCAGGACCACTT
CTGCGCTCGGCCCTTCCGGCTGGCTGGTTTATTGCTGATAAATCTGGAGCCGGTGAGCGTGGGTCTCGCG
GTATCATTGCAGCACTGGGGCCAGATGGTAAGCCCTCCCGTATCGTAGTTATCTACACGACGGGGAGTCA
GGCAACTATGGATGAACGAAATAGACAGATCGCTGAGATAGGTGCCTCACTGATTAAGCATTGGTAACTG
TCAGACCAAGTTTACTCATATATACTTTAGATTGATTTAAAACTTCATTTTTAATTTAAAAGGATCTAGG
TGAAGATCCTTTTTGATAATCTCATGACCAAAATCCCTTAACGTGAGTTTTCGTTCCACTGAGCGTCAGA
CCCCGTAGAAAAGATCAAAGGATCTTCTTGAGATCCTTTTTTTCTGCGCGTAATCTGCTGCTTGCAAACA
AAAAAACCACCGCTACCAGCGGTGGTTTGTTTGCCGGATCAAGAGCTACCAACTCTTTTTCCGAAGGTAA
CTGGCTTCAGCAGAGCGCAGATACCAAATACTGTTCTTCTAGTGTAGCCGTAGTTAGGCCACCACTTCAA
GAACTCTGTAGCACCGCCTACATACCTCGCTCTGCTAATCCTGTTACCAGTGGCTGCTGCCAGTGGCGAT
AAGTCGTGTCTTACCGGGTTGGACTCAAGACGATAGTTACCGGATAAGGCGCAGCGGTCGGGCTGAACGG
GGGGTTCGTGCACACAGCCCAGCTTGGAGCGAACGACCTACACCGAACTGAGATACCTACAGCGTGAGCT
ATGAGAAAGCGCCACGCTTCCCGAAGGGAGAAAGGCGGACAGGTATCCGGTAAGCGGCAGGGTCGGAACA
GGAGAGCGCACGAGGGAGCTTCCAGGGGGAAACGCCTGGTATCTTTATAGTCCTGTCGGGTTTCGCCACC
TCTGACTTGAGCGTCGATTTTTGTGATGCTCGTCAGGGGGGCGGAGCCTATGGAAAAACGCCAGCAACGC
GGCCTTTTTACGGTTCCTGGCCTTTTGCTGGCCTTTTGCTCACATGTTCTTTCCTGCGTTATCCCCTGAT
TCTGTGGATAACCGTATTACCGCCTTTGAGTGAGCTGATACCGCTCGCCGCAGCCGAACGACCGAGCGCA
GCGAGTCAGTGAGCGAGGAAGCGGAAGAGCGCCCAATACGCAAACCGCCTCTCCCCGCGCGTTGGCCGAT
TCATTAATGCAGCTGGCACGACAGGTTTCCCGACTGGAAAGCGGGCAGTGAGCGCAACGCAATTAATGTG
AGTTAGCTCACTCATTAGGCACCCCAGGCTTTACACTTTATGCTTCCGGCTCGTATGTTGTGTGGAATTG
TGAGCGGATAACAATTTCACACAGGAAACAGCTATGACCATGATTACGCCAAGCGCGCAATTAACCCTCA
CTAAAGGGAACAAAAGCTGGAGCTGCAAGC
