>Addgene plasmid #144462 | TFORF2986 | depositor partial sequence | sequence record 285501 | Insert
ATCGATTGATCAACAAGTTTGTACAAAAAAGTTGGCATGGTAGCTGGGATGTTAGGGCTCAGGGAAGAAA
AGTCAGAAGACCAGGACCTCCAGGGCCTCAAGGACAAACCCCTCAAGTTTAAAAAGGTGAAGAAAGATAA
GAAAGAAGAGAAAGAGGGCAAGCATGAGCCCGTGCAGCCATCAGCCCACCACTCTGCTGAGCCCGCAGAG
GCAGGCAAAGCAGAGACATCAGAAGGGTCAGGCTCCGCCCCGGCTGTGCCGGAAGCTTCTGCCTCCCCCA
AACAGCGGCGCTCCATCATCCGTGACCGGGGACCCATGTATGATGACCCCACCCTGCCTGAAGGCTGGAC
ACGGAAGCTTAAGCAAAGGAAATCTGGCCGCTCTGCTGGGAAGTATGATGTGTATTTGATCAATCCCCAG
GGAAAAGCCTTTCGCTCTAAAGTGGAGTTGATTGCGTACTTCGAAAAGGTAGGCGACACATCCCTGGACC
CTAATGATTTTGACTTCACGGTAACTGGGAGAGGGAGCCCCTCCCGGCGAGAGCAGAAACCACCTAAGAA
GCCCAAATCTCCCAAAGCTCCAGGAACTGGCAGAGGCCGGGGACGCCCCAAAGGGAGCGGCACCACGAGA
CCCAAGGCGGCCACGTCAGAGGGTGTGCAGGTGAAAAGGGTCCTGGAGAAAAGTCCTGGGAAGCTCCTTG
TCAAGATGCCTTTTCAAACTTCGCCAGGGGGCAAGGCTGAGGGGGGTGGGGCCACCACATCCACCCAGGT
CATGGTGATCAAACGCCCCGGCAGGAAGCGAAAAGCTGAGGCCGACCCTCAGGCCATTCCCAAGAAACGG
GGCCGAAAGCCGGGGAGTGTGGTGGCAGCCGCTGCCGCCGAGGCCAAAAAGAAAGCCGTGAAGGAGTCTT
CTATCCGATCTGTGCAGGAGACCGTACTCCCCATCAAGAAGCGCAAGACCCGGGAGACGGTCAGCATCGA
GGTCAAGGAAGTGGTGAAGCCCCTGCTGGTGTCCACCCTCGGTGAGAAGAGCGGGAAAGGACTGAAGACC
TGTAAGAGCCCTGGGCGGAAAAGCAAGGAGAGCAGCCCCAAGGGGCGCAGCAGCAGCGCCTCCTCACCCC
CCAAGAAGGAGCACCACCACCATCACCACCACTCAGAGTCCCCAAAGGCCCCCGTGCCACTGCTCCCACC
CCTGCCCCCACCTCCACCTGAGCCCGAGAGCTCCGAGGACCCCACCAGCCCCCCTGAGCCCCAGGACTTG
AGCAGCAGCGTCTGCAAAGAGGAGAAGATGCCCAGAGGAGGCTCACTGGAGAGCGACGGCTGCCCCAAGG
AGCCAGCTAAGACTCAGCCCGCGGTTGCCACCGCCGCCACGGCCGCAGAAAAGTACAAACACCGAGGGGA
GGGAGAGCGCAAAGACATTGTTTCATCCTCCATGCCAAGGCCAAACAGAGAGGAGCCTGTGGACAGCCGG
ACGCCCGTGACCGAGAGAGTTAGCTGCCCAACTTTCTTGTACAAAGTGGTTGATATCGGTAAGCCTATCC
CTAACCCTCTCCTCGGTCTCGATTCTACGTAGTAATGAACTAGTCCGTAACTTGAAAGTATTTCGATTTC
TTGGCTTTATATATCTTGTGGAAAGGACGATCGGACATATCGGTAGCCCTTAAC
