>Addgene plasmid #144462 | TFORF2986 | depositor partial sequence | sequence record 285502 | Barcode
TCGGACATATCGGTAGCCCTTAAC
